Addgene plasmid #179243: PGEX-DDX21-D2+C
Purpose: protein purification in E. coli
Depositing lab: Ling-Ling Chen. Depositing organization: CAS Center for Excellence in Molecular Cell Science. Publication: lncRNA SLERT controls phase separation of FC/DFCs to facilitate Pol I transcription. Wu M, Xu G, Han C, Luan PF, Xing YH, Nan F, Yang LZ, Huang Y, Yang ZH, Shan L, Yang L, Liu J, Chen LL. Science. 2021 Jul 30;373(6554):547-555. doi: 10.1126/science.abf6582. PubMed 34326237.
Backbone
  Vector backbone: PGEX-4T-1
  Vector type: Bacterial Expression
Growth in bacteria
  Bacterial resistance: Ampicillin, 100 μg/mL
  Growth temperature: 37°C
  Growth strain: DH5alpha
  Copy number: Unknown
Gene/Insert
  Gene/Insert name: DDX21-D2+C
  Species: H. sapiens (human)
  Mutation: aa396-782
  Entrez Gene: DDX21 (a.k.a. GUA, GURDB, II/Gu, RH, RH II/Gu, RH-II/GU, RH-II/GuA, gu-alpha)
  Tag / fusion protein: GST-flag (N terminal on insert)
  Cloning method: Restriction Enzyme; 5′ cloning site unknown (unknown if destroyed)
Terms and licenses: Academic/Nonprofit Terms; Industry Terms: Not Available to Industry
How to cite: PGEX-DDX21-D2+C was a gift from Ling-Ling Chen (Addgene plasmid # 179243 ; http://n2t.net/addgene:179243 ; RRID:Addgene_179243)
