[The description below was written by a language model from this plasmid's Addgene catalogue record and pLannotate feature annotations shown in this document.]
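Description:
PGEX-DDX21-D2+C is a bacterial expression plasmid built on the pGEX-4T-1 backbone for producing a truncated form of the human RNA helicase DDX21 as a glutathione S-transferase fusion in E. coli. The insert encodes residues 396–782 of DDX21, which the construct name designates as the "D2+C" portion of the protein. According to the catalogue entry, it carries an N-terminal GST-FLAG tag. The feature table shows the Schistosoma japonicum GST coding sequence followed, after a short linker interval, by the DDX21 fragment. The FLAG epitope is not separately annotated but would be expected to lie in that gap. The insert was introduced by restriction cloning, though the cloning sites are not recorded.

Expression is driven by the hybrid tac promoter with a downstream lac operator. The plasmid also carries its own lacI gene under the lacI promoter, so transcription is repressed until it is induced with IPTG. The plasmid replicates from a ColE1/pMB1-type origin and is selected with ampicillin through the β-lactamase (AmpR) gene. The remaining annotations are remnants typical of the pGEX backbone and play no role in the payload: short rop and bom fragments, a lac promoter/operator with a lacZα segment, and a small E. coli yciV-derived fragment.

The stated purpose is protein purification in E. coli. The GST moiety allows affinity capture on glutathione resin, and the FLAG tag offers an additional handle for detection or pull-down. The associated publication concerns the lncRNA SLERT, nucleolar phase separation and Pol I transcription. This suggests the purified fragment served in in vitro domain-level analysis of DDX21, although the record does not describe specific assays.
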