Features (pLannotate 1.2.2; 17 found; start..end, strand, type, name):
    183..211     +  promoter       tac promoter: strong E. coli promoter; hybrid between the trp and lac UV5 promoters
    219..235     +  protein_bind   lac operator: The lac repressor binds to the lac operator to inhibit transcription in E. coli. This inhibition can be relieved by adding lactose or isopropyl-β-D-thiogalactopyranoside (IPTG). lac repressor encoded by lacI
    258..911     +  CDS            GST26_SCHJA: Experimental evidence at protein level: Swiss-Prot protein existence level 1. GST isoenzymes appear to play a central role in the parasite detoxification system. Other functions are also suspected including a role in increasing the solubility of haematin in the parasite gut. From Schistosoma japonicum (Blood fluke).
    960..2126    +  CDS            DDX21 (fragment): DDX21_HUMAN - Experimental evidence at protein level: Swiss-Prot protein existence level 1. RNA helicase that acts as a sensor of the transcriptional status of both RNA polymerase (Pol) I and II: promotes ribosomal RNA (rRNA) processing and transcription from polymerase II (Pol II) (PubMed:25470060, PubMed:28790157). Binds various RNAs, such as rRNAs, snoRNAs, 7SK and, at lower extent, mRNAs (PubMed:25470060). In the nucleolus, localizes to rDNA locus, where it directly binds rRNAs and snoRNAs, and promotes rRNA transcription, processing and modification. Required for rRNA 2'-O-methylation, po
   2146..2185    +  CDS            rop (fragment): Rop protein, which maintains plasmids at low copy number; rop
   2287..2327    +  misc_feature   bom (fragment): basis of mobility region from pBR322
   2432..2536    +  promoter       AmpR promoter: bla
   2537..3397    +  CDS            AmpR: β-lactamase; bla; confers resistance to ampicillin, carbenicillin, and related antibiotics
   3568..4156    +  rep_origin     ori: high-copy-number ColE1/pMB1/pBR322/pUC origin of replication
   4342..4393    -  misc_feature   bom (fragment): basis of mobility region from pBR322
   4400..4477    +  promoter       lacI promoter: lacI
   4478..5560    +  CDS            lacI: lac repressor; lacI; The lac repressor binds to the lac operator to inhibit transcription in E. coli. This inhibition can be relieved by adding lactose or isopropyl-β-D-thiogalactopyranoside (IPTG).
   5573..5594    +  protein_bind   CAP binding site: CAP binding activates transcription in the presence of cAMP. E. coli catabolite activator protein
   5609..5639    +  promoter       lac promoter: promoter for the E. coli lac operon
   5647..5663    +  protein_bind   lac operator: The lac repressor binds to the lac operator to inhibit transcription in E. coli. This inhibition can be relieved by adding lactose or isopropyl-β-D-thiogalactopyranoside (IPTG). lac repressor encoded by lacI
   5683..5856    +  CDS            lacZα: LacZα fragment of β-galactosidase; lacZ fragment
   6120..107     -  CDS            yciV (fragment) (across the origin): RNAAM_ECOLI - Also known as trpH From Escherichia coli (strain K12).
>Addgene plasmid #179243 | PGEX-DDX21-D2+C | addgene full sequence | sequence record 355927 | Addgene NGS Result
AGCTTATCGACTGCACGGTGCACCAATGCTTCTGGCGTCAGGCAGCCATCGGAAGCTGTGGTATGGCTGT
GCAGGTCGTAAATCACTGCATAATTCGTGTCGCTCAAGGCGCACTCCCGTTCTGGATAATGTTTTTTGCG
CCGACATCATAACGGTTCTGGCAAATATTCTGAAATGAGCTGTTGACAATTAATCATCGGCTCGTATAAT
GTGTGGAATTGTGAGCGGATAACAATTTCACACAGGAAACAGTATTCATGTCCCCTATACTAGGTTATTG
GAAAATTAAGGGCCTTGTGCAACCCACTCGACTTCTTTTGGAATATCTTGAAGAAAAATATGAAGAGCAT
TTGTATGAGCGCGATGAAGGTGATAAATGGCGAAACAAAAAGTTTGAATTGGGTTTGGAGTTTCCCAATC
TTCCTTATTATATTGATGGTGATGTTAAATTAACACAGTCTATGGCCATCATACGTTATATAGCTGACAA
GCACAACATGTTGGGTGGTTGTCCAAAAGAGCGTGCAGAGATTTCAATGCTTGAAGGAGCGGTTTTGGAT
ATTAGATACGGTGTTTCGAGAATTGCATATAGTAAAGACTTTGAAACTCTCAAAGTTGATTTTCTTAGCA
AGCTACCTGAAATGCTGAAAATGTTCGAAGATCGTTTATGTCATAAAACATATTTAAATGGTGATCATGT
AACCCATCCTGACTTCATGTTGTATGACGCTCTTGATGTTGTTTTATACATGGACCCAATGTGCCTGGAT
GCGTTCCCAAAATTAGTTTGTTTTAAAAAACGTATTGAAGCTATCCCACAAATTGATAAGTACTTGAAAT
CCAGCAAGTATATAGCATGGCCTTTGCAGGGCTGGCAAGCCACGTTTGGTGGTGGCGACCATCCTCCAAA
ATCGGATCTGGTTCCGCGTGGATCCCCGATGGACTACAAAGACGATGACGATAAGGTGGACCTGATTGGT
AAAAAGACTCAGAAAACGGCAATAACTGTGGAGCATCTGGCTATTAAGTGCCACTGGACTCAGAGGGCAG
CAGTTATTGGGGATGTCATCCGAGTATATAGTGGTCATCAAGGACGCACTATCATCTTTTGTGAAACCAA
GAAAGAAGCCCAGGAGCTGTCCCAGAATTCAGCTATAAAGCAGGATGCTCAGTCCTTGCATGGAGACATT
CCACAGAAGCAAAGGGAAATCACCCTGAAAGGTTTTAGAAATGGTAGTTTTGGAGTTTTGGTGGCAACCA
ATGTTGCTGCACGTGGGTTAGACATCCCTGAGGTTGATTTGGTTATACAAAGCTCTCCACCAAAGGATGT
AGAGTCCTACATTCATCGATCCGGGCGGACAGGCAGAGCTGGAAGGACGGGGGTGTGCATCTGCTTTTAT
CAGCACAAGGAAGAATATCAGTTAGTACAAGTGGAGCAAAAAGCGGGAATTAAGTTCAAACGAATAGGTG
TTCCTTCTGCAACAGAAATAATAAAAGCTTCCAGCAAAGATGCCATCAGGCTTTTGGATTCCGTGCCTCC
CACTGCCATTAGTCACTTCAAACAATCAGCTGAGAAGCTGATAGAGGAGAAGGGAGCTGTGGAAGCTCTG
GCAGCAGCACTGGCCCATATTTCAGGTGCCACGTCCGTAGACCAGCGCTCCTTGATCAACTCAAATGTGG
GTTTTGTGACCATGATCTTGCAGTGCTCAATTGAAATGCCAAATATTAGTTATGCTTGGAAAGAACTTAA
AGAGCAGCTGGGCGAGGAGATTGATTCCAAAGTGAAGGGAATGGTTTTTCTCAAAGGAAAGCTGGGTGTT
TGCTTTGATGTACCTACCGCATCAGTAACAGAAATACAGGAGAAATGGCATGATTCACGACGCTGGCAGC
TCTCTGTGGCCACAGAGCAACCAGAACTGGAAGGACCACGGGAAGGATATGGAGGCTTCAGGGGACAGCG
GGAAGGCAGTCGAGGCTTCAGGGGACAGCGGGACGGAAACAGAAGATTCAGAGGACAGCGGGAAGGCAGT
AGAGGCCCGAGAGGACAGCGATCAGGAGGTGGCAACAAAAGTAACAGATCCCAAAACAAAGGCCAGAAGC
GGAGTTTCAGTAAAGCATTTGGTCAAATCGTGACTGACTGACGATCTGCCTCGCGCGTTTCGGTGATGAC
GGTGAAAACCTCTGACACATGCAGCTCCCGGAGACGGTCACAGCTTGTCTGTAAGCGGATGCCGGGAGCA
GACAAGCCCGTCAGGGCGCGTCAGCGGGTGTTGGCGGGTGTCGGGGCGCAGCCATGACCCAGTCACGTAG
CGATAGCGGAGTGTATAATTCTTGAAGACGAAAGGGCCTCGTGATACGCCTATTTTTATAGGTTAATGTC
ATGATAATAATGGTTTCTTAGACGTCAGGTGGCACTTTTCGGGGAAATGTGCGCGGAACCCCTATTTGTT
TATTTTTCTAAATACATTCAAATATGTATCCGCTCATGAGACAATAACCCTGATAAATGCTTCAATAATA
TTGAAAAAGGAAGAGTATGAGTATTCAACATTTCCGTGTCGCCCTTATTCCCTTTTTTGCGGCATTTTGC
CTTCCTGTTTTTGCTCACCCAGAAACGCTGGTGAAAGTAAAAGATGCTGAAGATCAGTTGGGTGCACGAG
TGGGTTACATCGAACTGGATCTCAACAGCGGTAAGATCCTTGAGAGTTTTCGCCCCGAAGAACGTTTTCC
AATGATGAGCACTTTTAAAGTTCTGCTATGTGGCGCGGTATTATCCCGTGTTGACGCCGGGCAAGAGCAA
CTCGGTCGCCGCATACACTATTCTCAGAATGACTTGGTTGAGTACTCACCAGTCACAGAAAAGCATCTTA
CGGATGGCATGACAGTAAGAGAATTATGCAGTGCTGCCATAACCATGAGTGATAACACTGCGGCCAACTT
ACTTCTGACAACGATCGGAGGACCGAAGGAGCTAACCGCTTTTTTGCACAACATGGGGGATCATGTAACT
CGCCTTGATCGTTGGGAACCGGAGCTGAATGAAGCCATACCAAACGACGAGCGTGACACCACGATGCCTG
CAGCAATGGCAACAACGTTGCGCAAACTATTAACTGGCGAACTACTTACTCTAGCTTCCCGGCAACAATT
AATAGACTGGATGGAGGCGGATAAAGTTGCAGGACCACTTCTGCGCTCGGCCCTTCCGGCTGGCTGGTTT
ATTGCTGATAAATCTGGAGCCGGTGAGCGTGGGTCTCGCGGTATCATTGCAGCACTGGGGCCAGATGGTA
AGCCCTCCCGTATCGTAGTTATCTACACGACGGGGAGTCAGGCAACTATGGATGAACGAAATAGACAGAT
CGCTGAGATAGGTGCCTCACTGATTAAGCATTGGTAACTGTCAGACCAAGTTTACTCATATATACTTTAG
ATTGATTTAAAACTTCATTTTTAATTTAAAAGGATCTAGGTGAAGATCCTTTTTGATAATCTCATGACCA
AAATCCCTTAACGTGAGTTTTCGTTCCACTGAGCGTCAGACCCCGTAGAAAAGATCAAAGGATCTTCTTG
AGATCCTTTTTTTCTGCGCGTAATCTGCTGCTTGCAAACAAAAAAACCACCGCTACCAGCGGTGGTTTGT
TTGCCGGATCAAGAGCTACCAACTCTTTTTCCGAAGGTAACTGGCTTCAGCAGAGCGCAGATACCAAATA
CTGTCCTTCTAGTGTAGCCGTAGTTAGGCCACCACTTCAAGAACTCTGTAGCACCGCCTACATACCTCGC
TCTGCTAATCCTGTTACCAGTGGCTGCTGCCAGTGGCGATAAGTCGTGTCTTACCGGGTTGGACTCAAGA
CGATAGTTACCGGATAAGGCGCAGCGGTCGGGCTGAACGGGGGGTTCGTGCACACAGCCCAGCTTGGAGC
GAACGACCTACACCGAACTGAGATACCTACAGCGTGAGCTATGAGAAAGCGCCACGCTTCCCGAAGGGAG
AAAGGCGGACAGGTATCCGGTAAGCGGCAGGGTCGGAACAGGAGAGCGCACGAGGGAGCTTCCAGGGGGA
AACGCCTGGTATCTTTATAGTCCTGTCGGGTTTCGCCACCTCTGACTTGAGCGTCGATTTTTGTGATGCT
CGTCAGGGGGGCGGAGCCTATGGAAAAACGCCAGCAACGCGGCCTTTTTACGGTTCCTGGCCTTTTGCTG
GCCTTTTGCTCACATGTTCTTTCCTGCGTTATCCCCTGATTCTGTGGATAACCGTATTACCGCCTTTGAG
TGAGCTGATACCGCTCGCCGCAGCCGAACGACCGAGCGCAGCGAGTCAGTGAGCGAGGAAGCGGAAGAGC
GCCTGATGCGGTATTTTCTCCTTACGCATCTGTGCGGTATTTCACACCGCATAAATTCCGACACCATCGA
ATGGCGCAAAACCTTTCGCGGTATGGCATGATAGCGCCCGGAAGAGAGTCAATTCAGGGTGGTGAATGTG
AAACCAGTAACGTTATACGATGTCGCAGAGTATGCCGGTGTCTCTTATCAGACCGTTTCCCGCGTGGTGA
ACCAGGCCAGCCACGTTTCTGCGAAAACGCGGGAAAAAGTGGAAGCGGCGATGGCGGAGCTGAATTACAT
TCCCAACCGCGTGGCACAACAACTGGCGGGCAAACAGTCGTTGCTGATTGGCGTTGCCACCTCCAGTCTG
GCCCTGCACGCGCCGTCGCAAATTGTCGCGGCGATTAAATCTCGCGCCGATCAACTGGGTGCCAGCGTGG
TGGTGTCGATGGTAGAACGAAGCGGCGTCGAAGCCTGTAAAGCGGCGGTGCACAATCTTCTCGCGCAACG
CGTCAGTGGGCTGATCATTAACTATCCGCTGGATGACCAGGATGCCATTGCTGTGGAAGCTGCCTGCACT
AATGTTCCGGCGTTATTTCTTGATGTCTCTGACCAGACACCCATCAACAGTATTATTTTCTCCCATGAAG
ACGGTACGCGACTGGGCGTGGAGCATCTGGTCGCATTGGGTCACCAGCAAATCGCGCTGTTAGCGGGCCC
ATTAAGTTCTGTCTCGGCGCGTCTGCGTCTGGCTGGCTGGCATAAATATCTCACTCGCAATCAAATTCAG
CCGATAGCGGAACGGGAAGGCGACTGGAGTGCCATGTCCGGTTTTCAACAAACCATGCAAATGCTGAATG
AGGGCATCGTTCCCACTGCGATGCTGGTTGCCAACGATCAGATGGCGCTGGGCGCAATGCGCGCCATTAC
CGAGTCCGGGCTGCGCGTTGGTGCGGATATCTCGGTAGTGGGATACGACGATACCGAAGACAGCTCATGT
TATATCCCGCCGTTAACCACCATCAAACAGGATTTTCGCCTGCTGGGGCAAACCAGCGTGGACCGCTTGC
TGCAACTCTCTCAGGGCCAGGCGGTGAAGGGCAATCAGCTGTTGCCCGTCTCACTGGTGAAAAGAAAAAC
CACCCTGGCGCCCAATACGCAAACCGCCTCTCCCCGCGCGTTGGCCGATTCATTAATGCAGCTGGCACGA
CAGGTTTCCCGACTGGAAAGCGGGCAGTGAGCGCAACGCAATTAATGTAAGTTAGCTCACTCATTAGGCA
CCCCAGGCTTTACACTTTATGCTTCCGGCTCGTATGTTGTGTGGAATTGTGAGCGGATAACAATTTCACA
CAGGAAACAGCTATGACCATGATTACGGATTCACTGGCCGTCGTTTTACAACGTCGTGACTGGGAAAACC
CTGGCGTTACCCAACTTAATCGCCTTGCAGCACATCCCCCTTTCGCCAGCTGGCGTAATAGCGAAGAGGC
CCGCACCGATCGCCCTTCCCAACAGTTGCGCAGCCTGAATGGCGAATGGCGCTTTGCCTGGTTTCCGGCA
CCAGAAGCGGTGCCGGAAAGCTGGCTGGAGTGCGATCTTCCTGAGGCCGATACTGTCGTCGTCCCCTCAA
ACTGGCAGATGCACGGTTACGATGCGCCCATCTACACCAACGTGACCTATCCCATTACGGTCAATCCGCC
GTTTGTTCCCACGGAGAATCCGACGGGTTGTTACTCGCTCACATTTAATGTTGATGAAAGCTGGCTACAG
GAAGGCCAGACGCGAATTATTTTTGATGGCGTTGGAATT
